Addgene plasmid #219556: pCDNA3-lyn10-mCherry-dLOVPLD
Purpose: PM-targeted catalytically dead LOVPLD
Depositing lab: Jeremy Baskin. Publication: Ultralow Background Membrane Editors for Spatiotemporal Control of Phosphatidic Acid Metabolism and Signaling. Li XL, Tei R, Uematsu M, Baskin JM. ACS Cent Sci. 2024 Jan 30;10(3):543-554. doi: 10.1021/acscentsci.3c01105. eCollection 2024 Mar 27. PubMed 38559292.
Backbone
  Vector backbone: pcDNA3.1
  Backbone size w/o insert (bp): 5352
  Total vector size (bp): 8094
  Vector type: Mammalian Expression
Growth in bacteria
  Bacterial resistance: Ampicillin, 100 μg/mL
  Growth temperature: 37°C
  Growth strain: DH5alpha
  Copy number: High Copy
Gene/Insert
  Gene/Insert name: lyn10-mCherry-dLOVPLD
  Species: Synthetic
  Insert size (bp): 2742
  Mutation: H170A mutation on PLD
  Tag / fusion protein: mCherry (N terminal on insert)
Terms and licenses: Academic/Nonprofit Terms; Industry Terms: Not Available to Industry
How to cite: pCDNA3-lyn10-mCherry-dLOVPLD was a gift from Jeremy Baskin (Addgene plasmid # 219556 ; http://n2t.net/addgene:219556 ; RRID:Addgene_219556)
