[The description below was written by a language model from this plasmid's Addgene catalogue record and pLannotate feature annotations shown in this document.]
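Description:
pCDNA3-lyn10-mCherry-dLOVPLD is a mammalian expression plasmid of about 8.1 kb built on a pcDNA3.1 backbone. It is propagated in E. coli through a high-copy ColE1/pUC-type origin and selected with ampicillin via the β-lactamase gene. An f1 origin is also present. For mammalian cells, the backbone carries a neomycin phosphotransferase cassette driven by the SV40 early promoter and terminated by an SV40 polyadenylation signal, which would allow G418 selection of stable transfectants. The short HIV-1 LTR, ble, lacI and bom annotations are small fragments that most likely reflect backbone remnants or sequence similarity rather than functional elements.

The payload is a 2.7 kb synthetic fusion expressed from the CMV immediate-early enhancer/promoter and terminated by the bovine growth hormone poly(A) signal, with flanking T7 and SP6 promoters typical of this backbone. The open reading frame encodes mCherry followed by a phospholipase D matched to the Streptomyces antibioticus enzyme. The feature table annotates neither the lyn10 element nor the LOV element named in the construct. The lyn10 tag presumably lies in the short unannotated stretch upstream of mCherry and accounts for the plasma-membrane targeting stated in the record. The LOV module, a light-sensing domain by general convention, is presumably contained within the region annotated as PLD, though its exact placement is not stated.

The PLD carries an H170A substitution that renders it catalytically dead. The construct therefore serves as a red-fluorescent, plasma-membrane-localised inactive counterpart to the active LOVPLD membrane editor. It is suited to control experiments in studies of spatiotemporally controlled phosphatidic acid production and signalling.
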