Features (pLannotate 1.2.2; 22 found; start..end, strand, type, name):
     28..80      -  misc_feature   bom (fragment): basis of mobility region from pBR322
    235..614     +  enhancer       CMV enhancer: human cytomegalovirus immediate early enhancer
    615..818     +  promoter       CMV promoter: human cytomegalovirus (CMV) immediate early promoter
    814..847     +  LTR            5' LTR (truncated) (fragment): truncated 5' long terminal repeat (LTR) from HIV-1
    863..881     +  promoter       T7 promoter: promoter for bacteriophage T7 RNA polymerase
    973..1677    +  CDS            mCherry: mCherry is a basic (constitutively fluorescent) red fluorescent protein published in 2004, derived from Discosoma sp.. It is reported to be a very rapidly-maturing monomer with low acid sensitivity.
   1681..3600    +  CDS            PLD_STRAT: Experimental evidence at protein level: Swiss-Prot protein existence level 1. From Streptomyces antibioticus.
   3646..3664    -  promoter       SP6 promoter: promoter for bacteriophage SP6 RNA polymerase
   3690..3914    +  polyA_signal   bGH poly(A) signal: bovine growth hormone polyadenylation signal
   3918..3939    +  promoter       SV40 promoter (fragment): SV40 enhancer and early promoter
   3960..4388    +  rep_origin     f1 ori (sequence partly withheld): f1 bacteriophage origin of replication; arrow indicates direction of (+) strand synthesis
   4402..4731    +  promoter       SV40 promoter: SV40 enhancer and early promoter
   4798..5589    +  CDS            neo: KKA2_KLEPN - Also known as kan, nptII. Experimental evidence at protein level: Swiss-Prot protein existence level 1. Resistance to kanamycin, neomycin, paromomycin, ribostamycin, butirosin and gentamicin B. From Klebsiella pneumoniae.
   5613..5771    +  CDS            ble (fragment): BLE_KLEPN - Experimental evidence at protein level: Swiss-Prot protein existence level 1. Binding protein with a strong affinity to the bleomycin family of antibiotics. Binds to CL990; an antimitotic-antibiotic compound. From Klebsiella pneumoniae.
   5766..5887    +  polyA_signal   SV40 poly(A) signal: SV40 polyadenylation signal
   5960..5976    -  protein_bind   lac operator: The lac repressor binds to the lac operator to inhibit transcription in E. coli. This inhibition can be relieved by adding lactose or isopropyl-β-D-thiogalactopyranoside (IPTG). lac repressor encoded by lacI
   5984..6014    -  promoter       lac promoter: promoter for the E. coli lac operon
   6029..6050    -  protein_bind   CAP binding site: CAP binding activates transcription in the presence of cAMP. E. coli catabolite activator protein
   6063..6155    -  CDS            lacI (fragment): lac repressor; lacI; The lac repressor binds to the lac operator to inhibit transcription in E. coli. This inhibition can be relieved by adding lactose or isopropyl-β-D-thiogalactopyranoside (IPTG).
   6338..6926    -  rep_origin     ori: high-copy-number ColE1/pMB1/pBR322/pUC origin of replication
   7097..7957    -  CDS            AmpR: β-lactamase; bla; confers resistance to ampicillin, carbenicillin, and related antibiotics
   7958..8062    -  promoter       AmpR promoter: bla
>Addgene plasmid #219556 | pCDNA3-lyn10-mCherry-dLOVPLD | addgene full sequence | sequence record 433901 | Addgene NGS Result
GACGGATCGGGAGATCTCCCGATCCCCTATGGTGCACTCTCAGTACAATCTGCTCTGATGCCGCATAGTT
AAGCCAGTATCTGCTCCCTGCTTGTGTGTTGGAGGTCGCTGAGTAGTGCGCGAGCAAAATTTAAGCTACA
ACAAGGCAAGGCTTGACCGACAATTGCATGAAGAATCTGCTTAGGGTTAGGCGTTTTGCGCTGCTTCGCG
ATGTACGGGCCAGATATACGCGTTGACATTGATTATTGACTAGTTATTAATAGTAATCAATTACGGGGTC
ATTAGTTCATAGCCCATATATGGAGTTCCGCGTTACATAACTTACGGTAAATGGCCCGCCTGGCTGACCG
CCCAACGACCCCCGCCCATTGACGTCAATAATGACGTATGTTCCCATAGTAACGCCAATAGGGACTTTCC
ATTGACGTCAATGGGTGGAGTATTTACGGTAAACTGCCCACTTGGCAGTACATCAAGTGTATCATATGCC
AAGTACGCCCCCTATTGACGTCAATGACGGTAAATGGCCCGCCTGGCATTATGCCCAGTACATGACCTTA
TGGGACTTTCCTACTTGGCAGTACATCTACGTATTAGTCATCGCTATTACCATGGTGATGCGGTTTTGGC
AGTACATCAATGGGCGTGGATAGCGGTTTGACTCACGGGGATTTCCAAGTCTCCACCCCATTGACGTCAA
TGGGAGTTTGTTTTGGCACCAAAATCAACGGGACTTTCCAAAATGTCGTAACAACTCCGCCCCATTGACG
CAAATGGGCGGTAGGCGTGTACGGTGGGAGGTCTATATAAGCAGAGCTCTCTGGCTAACTAGAGAACCCA
CTGCTTACTGGCTTATCGAAATTAATACGACTCACTATAGGGAGACCCAAGCTTGCCACCATGGGATGTA
TTAAATCAAAAAGGAAAGACGGGACCGGTTCCAGTGGAGGCGGTAGCTCAGGTTCGGGTACCGTGAGCAA
GGGCGAGGAGGATAACATGGCCATCATCAAGGAGTTCATGCGCTTCAAGGTGCACATGGAGGGCTCCGTG
AACGGCCACGAGTTCGAGATCGAGGGCGAGGGCGAGGGCCGCCCCTACGAGGGCACCCAGACCGCCAAGC
TGAAGGTGACCAAGGGTGGCCCCCTGCCCTTCGCCTGGGACATCCTGTCCCCTCAGTTCATGTACGGCTC
CAAGGCCTACGTGAAGCACCCCGCCGACATCCCCGACTACTTGAAGCTGTCCTTCCCCGAGGGCTTCAAG
TGGGAGCGCGTGATGAACTTCGAGGACGGCGGCGTGGTGACCGTGACCCAGGACTCCTCCCTGCAGGACG
GCGAGTTCATCTACAAGGTGAAGCTGCGCGGCACCAACTTCCCCTCCGACGGCCCCGTAATGCAGAAGAA
GACCATGGGCTGGGAGGCCTCCTCCGAGCGGATGTACCCCGAGGACGGCGCCCTGAAGGGCGAGATCAAG
CAGAGGCTGAAGCTGAAGGACGGCGGCCACTACGACGCTGAGGTCAAGACCACCTACAAGGCCAAGAAGC
CCGTGCAGCTGCCCGGCGCCTACAACGTCAACATCAAGTTGGACATCACCTCCCACAACGAGGACTACAC
CATCGTGGAACAGTACGAACGCGCCGAGGGCCGCCACTCCACCGGCGGCATGGACGAGCTGTACAAGGGA
TCCGCAGATTCAGCTACACCACATTTGGACGCCGTTGAGCAAACATTGAGGCAAGTGTCCCCAGGCCTGG
AGGGCGATGTATGGGAAAGAACTAGTGGAAATAAATTGGACGGAAGTGCCGCTGATCCCAGTGATTGGTT
GTTGCAAACCCCAGGATGTTGGGGCGATGATAGATGCGTTGACAGAGTTGGGACAAAAAGGTTGCTGGCT
AAGATGACTGAAAATATAGGGAATGCCACCAGAACCGTAGATATTAGTACACTTGCACCTTTCCCAAACG
GCGCATTCCAAGACGCTATTGTCGCTGGTTTGAAGGAGTCCGCAGCTAGAGGCAATAAGTTGAAAGTTAG
GATACTGGTTGGGGCTGCACCCGTCTACCACATGAATGTAATACCTTCCAAGTATAGGGACGAATTGACT
GCAAAACTTGGCAAAGCCGCAGAAAACATAACTTTGAACGTGGCTAGTATGACTACATCAAAAACAGCTT
TCTCCTGGAACGCTAGCAAAATCTTGGTTGTAGACGGGCAAAGCGCCCTTACTGGTGGAATAAATAGCTG
GAAGGATGATTACTTGGATACTACTCATCCAGTGTCTGATGTTGATCTTGCACTGACCGGACCAGCTGCA
GGCTCTGCCGGTAGATACCTTGACACTTTGTGGACATGGACCTGCCAAAACAAGAGTAACATCGCTTCCG
TCTGGTTTGCAGCTTCCGGCAACGCAGGGTGCATGGCCACTATGCATAAAGATACAAACCCCAAGGCATC
ACCTGCCACCGGGAATGTCCCAATAATAGCCGTTGGAGGGTTGGGCGTTGGCATCAAAGATGTGGACCCC
AAGTCCACTTTCAGGCCCGATCTGCCAACAGCTAGCGATACTAAGTGTGTGGTAGGACTTCACGACAATA
CTAACGCCGAATTCGAGTTTCGGGCAACCACACTGGAACGGATCGAGAAAAGCTTCGTGATTACTGATCC
GAGACTGCCTGACAACCCAATCATTTTTGTGAGCGATTCCTTCCTGCAGCTGACAGAATATTCTCGGGAA
GAGATCCTGGGGCGCAATTGCCGTTTTCTGCAGGGACCCGAGACAGACCGTGCCACTGTTCGGAAAATCA
GAGATGCTATTGACAACCAGACTGAAGTGACCGTTCAGCTGATCAATTATACCAAGAGCGGCAAGAAGTT
CTGGAACGTGTTCCACCTGCAGCCGATGCGCGATTATAAGGGCGACGTCCAGTACTTCATTGGCGTGCAG
CTGGATGGCACCGAACGTCTTCATGGCGCCGCTGAGCGTGAGGCGGTCTGCCTGGTCAAAAAGACAGCCT
TTCAGATTGCTGCGGCCGCTGATAGAGACTATGATACAGTCAACCCAGAAGAGAGTGCCTTGAGAGCTCT
TGTTGCTTCAGCAAAAAGTCACATTGAAATATCTCAGCAGGATTTGAACGCTACATGTCCACCCTTGCCT
AGGTATGACATTAGATTGTACGATGCCTTGGCTGCTAAAATGGCTGCTGGGGTTAAGGTGAGAATTGTGG
TTAGCGACCCAGCCAACAGGGGCGCAGTGGGCAGTGTGGGTTACAGCCAAATAAAATCACTTAGTGAAAT
ATCAGACACTTTGAGAAACAGGCTTGCAAATATCACAGGCAGTCAACAAGCTGCCAAAACTGCAATGTGT
AGCAATTTGCAGCTTGCAACCTTTAGATCCTCCCCCAACGACAAATGGGCGGACGGGCATCCTTATGCCC
AACACCATAAGTTGGTTTCCGTCGACTCATCCACATTTTATATCGGTTCAAAAAATTTGTACCCATCCTG
GCTGCAAGATTTTGGCTACATAGTGGAATCCCCAGAGGCTGCCAAGCAACTGGATGCCAAATTGCTTGAC
CCTCAGTGGAAGTACTCACAGGAGACTGCAACAGTGGATTACGCAAGAGGAATCTGCAACGCTTAAGGGC
CCTATTCTATAGTGTCACCTAAATGCTAGAGCTCGCTGATCAGCCTCGACTGTGCCTTCTAGTTGCCAGC
CATCTGTTGTTTGCCCCTCCCCCGTGCCTTCCTTGACCCTGGAAGGTGCCACTCCCACTGTCCTTTCCTA
ATAAAATGAGGAAATTGCATCGCATTGTCTGAGTAGGTGTCATTCTATTCTGGGGGGTGGGGTGGGGCAG
GACAGCAAGGGGGAGGATTGGGAAGACAATAGCAGGCATGCTGGGGATGCGGTGGGCTCTATGGCTTCTG
AGGCGGAAAGAACCAGCTGGGGCTCTAGGGGGTATCCCC
[124 nt withheld, positions 3960-4083]
C
[91 nt withheld, positions 4085-4175]
A
[49 nt withheld, positions 4177-4225]
CCTTTGACGTTGGAGTCCACGTTCTTT
[37 nt withheld, positions 4253-4289]
ACCCTATCTCGGTCTATTCTTTTGATTTATAAGGGATTTTGCCGATTTCGGCCTATTGGTTAAAAAATGA
GCTGATTTAACAAAAATTTAACGCGAATTAATTCTGTGGAATGTGTGTCAGTTAGGGTGTGGAAAGTCCC
CAGGCTCCCCAGCAGGCAGAAGTATGCAAAGCATGCATCTCAATTAGTCAGCAACCAGGTGTGGAAAGTC
CCCAGGCTCCCCAGCAGGCAGAAGTATGCAAAGCATGCATCTCAATTAGTCAGCAACCATAGTCCCGCCC
CTAACTCCGCCCATCCCGCCCCTAACTCCGCCCAGTTCCGCCCATTCTCCGCCCCATGGCTGACTAATTT
TTTTTATTTATGCAGAGGCCGAGGCCGCCTCTGCCTCTGAGCTATTCCAGAAGTAGTGAGGAGGCTTTTT
TGGAGGCCTAGGCTTTTGCAAAAAGCTCCCGGGAGCTTGTATATCCATTTTCGGATCTGATCAAGAGACA
GGATGAGGATCGTTTCGCATGATTGAACAAGATGGATTGCACGCAGGTTCTCCGGCCGCTTGGGTGGAGA
GGCTATTCGGCTATGACTGGGCACAACAGACAATCGGCTGCTCTGATGCCGCCGTGTTCCGGCTGTCAGC
GCAGGGGCGCCCGGTTCTTTTTGTCAAGACCGACCTGTCCGGTGCCCTGAATGAACTGCAGGACGAGGCA
GCGCGGCTATCGTGGCTGGCCACGACGGGCGTTCCTTGCGCAGCTGTGCTCGACGTTGTCACTGAAGCGG
GAAGGGACTGGCTGCTATTGGGCGAAGTGCCGGGGCAGGATCTCCTGTCATCTCACCTTGCTCCTGCCGA
GAAAGTATCCATCATGGCTGATGCAATGCGGCGGCTGCATACGCTTGATCCGGCTACCTGCCCATTCGAC
CACCAAGCGAAACATCGCATCGAGCGAGCACGTACTCGGATGGAAGCCGGTCTTGTCGATCAGGATGATC
TGGACGAAGAGCATCAGGGGCTCGCGCCAGCCGAACTGTTCGCCAGGCTCAAGGCGCGCATGCCCGACGG
CGAGGATCTCGTCGTGACCCATGGCGATGCCTGCTTGCCGAATATCATGGTGGAAAATGGCCGCTTTTCT
GGATTCATCGACTGTGGCCGGCTGGGTGTGGCGGACCGCTATCAGGACATAGCGTTGGCTACCCGTGATA
TTGCTGAAGAGCTTGGCGGCGAATGGGCTGACCGCTTCCTCGTGCTTTACGGTATCGCCGCTCCCGATTC
GCAGCGCATCGCCTTCTATCGCCTTCTTGACGAGTTCTTCTGAGCGGGACTCTGGGGTTCGAAATGACCG
ACCAAGCGACGCCCAACCTGCCATCACGAGATTTCGATTCCACCGCCGCCTTCTATGAAAGGTTGGGCTT
CGGAATCGTTTTCCGGGACGCCGGCTGGATGATCCTCCAGCGCGGGGATCTCATGCTGGAGTTCTTCGCC
CACCCCAACTTGTTTATTGCAGCTTATAATGGTTACAAATAAAGCAATAGCATCACAAATTTCACAAATA
AAGCATTTTTTTCACTGCATTCTAGTTGTGGTTTGTCCAAACTCATCAATGTATCTTATCATGTCTGTAT
ACCGTCGACCTCTAGCTAGAGCTTGGCGTAATCATGGTCATAGCTGTTTCCTGTGTGAAATTGTTATCCG
CTCACAATTCCACACAACATACGAGCCGGAAGCATAAAGTGTAAAGCCTGGGGTGCCTAATGAGTGAGCT
AACTCACATTAATTGCGTTGCGCTCACTGCCCGCTTTCCAGTCGGGAAACCTGTCGTGCCAGCTGCATTA
ATGAATCGGCCAACGCGCGGGGAGAGGCGGTTTGCGTATTGGGCGCTCTTCCGCTTCCTCGCTCACTGAC
TCGCTGCGCTCGGTCGTTCGGCTGCGGCGAGCGGTATCAGCTCACTCAAAGGCGGTAATACGGTTATCCA
CAGAATCAGGGGATAACGCAGGAAAGAACATGTGAGCAAAAGGCCAGCAAAAGGCCAGGAACCGTAAAAA
GGCCGCGTTGCTGGCGTTTTTCCATAGGCTCCGCCCCCCTGACGAGCATCACAAAAATCGACGCTCAAGT
CAGAGGTGGCGAAACCCGACAGGACTATAAAGATACCAGGCGTTTCCCCCTGGAAGCTCCCTCGTGCGCT
CTCCTGTTCCGACCCTGCCGCTTACCGGATACCTGTCCGCCTTTCTCCCTTCGGGAAGCGTGGCGCTTTC
TCATAGCTCACGCTGTAGGTATCTCAGTTCGGTGTAGGTCGTTCGCTCCAAGCTGGGCTGTGTGCACGAA
CCCCCCGTTCAGCCCGACCGCTGCGCCTTATCCGGTAACTATCGTCTTGAGTCCAACCCGGTAAGACACG
ACTTATCGCCACTGGCAGCAGCCACTGGTAACAGGATTAGCAGAGCGAGGTATGTAGGCGGTGCTACAGA
GTTCTTGAAGTGGTGGCCTAACTACGGCTACACTAGAAGAACAGTATTTGGTATCTGCGCTCTGCTGAAG
CCAGTTACCTTCGGAAAAAGAGTTGGTAGCTCTTGATCCGGCAAACAAACCACCGCTGGTAGCGGTGGTT
TTTTTGTTTGCAAGCAGCAGATTACGCGCAGAAAAAAAGGATCTCAAGAAGATCCTTTGATCTTTTCTAC
GGGGTCTGACGCTCAGTGGAACGAAAACTCACGTTAAGGGATTTTGGTCATGAGATTATCAAAAAGGATC
TTCACCTAGATCCTTTTAAATTAAAAATGAAGTTTTAAATCAATCTAAAGTATATATGAGTAAACTTGGT
CTGACAGTTACCAATGCTTAATCAGTGAGGCACCTATCTCAGCGATCTGTCTATTTCGTTCATCCATAGT
TGCCTGACTCCCCGTCGTGTAGATAACTACGATACGGGAGGGCTTACCATCTGGCCCCAGTGCTGCAATG
ATACCGCGAGACCCACGCTCACCGGCTCCAGATTTATCAGCAATAAACCAGCCAGCCGGAAGGGCCGAGC
GCAGAAGTGGTCCTGCAACTTTATCCGCCTCCATCCAGTCTATTAATTGTTGCCGGGAAGCTAGAGTAAG
TAGTTCGCCAGTTAATAGTTTGCGCAACGTTGTTGCCATTGCTACAGGCATCGTGGTGTCACGCTCGTCG
TTTGGTATGGCTTCATTCAGCTCCGGTTCCCAACGATCAAGGCGAGTTACATGATCCCCCATGTTGTGCA
AAAAAGCGGTTAGCTCCTTCGGTCCTCCGATCGTTGTCAGAAGTAAGTTGGCCGCAGTGTTATCACTCAT
GGTTATGGCAGCACTGCATAATTCTCTTACTGTCATGCCATCCGTAAGATGCTTTTCTGTGACTGGTGAG
TACTCAACCAAGTCATTCTGAGAATAGTGTATGCGGCGACCGAGTTGCTCTTGCCCGGCGTCAATACGGG
ATAATACCGCGCCACATAGCAGAACTTTAAAAGTGCTCATCATTGGAAAACGTTCTTCGGGGCGAAAACT
CTCAAGGATCTTACCGCTGTTGAGATCCAGTTCGATGTAACCCACTCGTGCACCCAACTGATCTTCAGCA
TCTTTTACTTTCACCAGCGTTTCTGGGTGAGCAAAAACAGGAAGGCAAAATGCCGCAAAAAAGGGAATAA
GGGCGACACGGAAATGTTGAATACTCATACTCTTCCTTTTTCAATATTATTGAAGCATTTATCAGGGTTA
TTGTCTCATGAGCGGATACATATTTGAATGTATTTAGAAAAATAAACAAATAGGGGTTCCGCGCACATTT
CCCCGAAAAGTGCCACCTGACGTC
